Addgene plasmid #50717: pCAG-EGxxFP-Cetn1
Purpose: Cetn1 genomic region was placed in pCAG-EGxxFP. Positive control for DSB mediated EGFP reconstitution.
Depositing lab: Masahito Ikawa. Depositing organization: The University of Osaka. Publication: Generation of mutant mice by pronuclear injection of circular plasmid expressing Cas9 and single guided RNA. Mashiko D, Fujihara Y, Satouh Y, Miyata H, Isotani A, Ikawa M. Sci Rep. 2013 Nov 27;3:3355. doi: 10.1038/srep03355. PubMed 24284873.
Backbone
  Vector backbone: pCAG-EGxxFP
  Backbone size w/o insert (bp): 6383
  Total vector size (bp): 6984
  Vector type: Mammalian Expression, CRISPR
Growth in bacteria
  Bacterial resistance: Ampicillin, 100 μg/mL
  Growth temperature: 37°C
  Growth strain: DH5alpha
  Copy number: High Copy
Gene/Insert
  Gene/Insert name: Cetn1
  Species: M. musculus (mouse)
  Insert size (bp): 619
  Entrez Gene: Cetn1 (a.k.a. caltractin)
  Cloning method: Restriction Enzyme; 5′ cloning site BamHI (not destroyed); 3′ cloning site EcoRI (not destroyed)
  Sequencing primers: 5′ agtcacTTAATAAAGGTTGG; 3′ tgcaggcgcataggggctgg
Resource information
  A portion of this plasmid was derived from a plasmid made by: Same as pCAG-EGxxFP
Terms and licenses: Academic/Nonprofit Terms; Industry Terms: Not Available to Industry
How to cite: pCAG-EGxxFP-Cetn1 was a gift from Masahito Ikawa (Addgene plasmid # 50717 ; http://n2t.net/addgene:50717 ; RRID:Addgene_50717)
