[The description below was written by a language model from this plasmid's Addgene catalogue record and pLannotate feature annotations shown in this document.]
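Description:
pCAG-EGxxFP-Cetn1 is a 6,984 bp mammalian expression reporter plasmid used to score the cutting activity of CRISPR/Cas9 or other site-directed nucleases. It is built on the pCAG-EGxxFP backbone and is propagated in E. coli as a high-copy plasmid through a ColE1/pUC-type origin, with ampicillin selection from the bla gene. The backbone also carries an f1 phage origin, lacZα and lac regulatory remnants, and flanking T3 and T7 promoters, all typical of a phagemid-style cloning vector.

The reporter cassette is driven by the CAG promoter, made up of the CMV immediate-early enhancer, the chicken β-actin promoter and a chimeric β-actin/β-globin intron. It ends in a rabbit β-globin polyadenylation signal. Downstream of the promoter sit two EGFP fragments of about 600 bp each. Together they are longer than a single EGFP coding sequence, so they are presumably 5′ and 3′ portions that share an overlapping stretch. Between them, a roughly 619 bp mouse Cetn1 genomic segment is cloned via BamHI and EcoRI sites, and the annotated Cetn1 coding sequence lies in reverse orientation relative to EGFP.

In this interrupted state no functional EGFP is made. When the plasmid is co-transfected with Cas9 and a guide RNA directed against the Cetn1 segment, a double-strand break forms between the EGFP halves. Homology-dependent repair through the overlapping region can then rebuild an intact EGFP open reading frame, giving green fluorescence as a readout of cleavage efficiency. According to the record, this version serves as the positive control for double-strand-break-mediated EGFP reconstitution, in the context of validating guide RNAs before generating mutant mice.
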