Features (pLannotate 1.2.2; 19 found; start..end, strand, type, name):
     16..395     +  enhancer       CMV enhancer: human cytomegalovirus immediate early enhancer
    398..673     +  promoter       chicken β-actin promoter: No description available
    674..1680    +  intron         chimeric intron: chimera between introns from chicken β-actin and rabbit β-globin
   1747..2340    +  CDS            (3-F)Tyr-EGFP (fragment): (3-F)Tyr-EGFP is a basic (constitutively fluorescent) green fluorescent protein published in 2004, derived from Aequorea victoria.
   2359..2874    -  CDS            Cetn1: CETN1_MOUSE - Also known as Calt. Experimental evidence at protein level: Swiss-Prot protein existence level 1. Plays a fundamental role in microtubule-organizing center structure and function (By similarity). Plays a role in sperm cilia formation (PubMed:27530713). From Mus musculus (Mouse).
   2980..3580    +  CDS            EGFP (fragment): the original enhanced GFP (Yang et al., 1996) mammalian codon-optimized
   3587..3658    +  CDS            HBB (fragment): HBB_PONPY - Experimental evidence at transcript level: Swiss-Prot protein existence level 2. Involved in oxygen transport from the lung to the various peripheral tissues. From Pongo pygmaeus (Bornean orangutan).
   3729..3784    +  polyA_signal   β-globin poly(A) signal: rabbit β-globin polyadenylation signal (Gil and Proudfoot, 1987)
   4140..4158    -  promoter       T7 promoter: promoter for bacteriophage T7 RNA polymerase
   4166..4321    +  CDS            lacZα (fragment): LacZα fragment of β-galactosidase; lacZ fragment
   4326..4754    +  rep_origin     f1 ori (sequence partly withheld): f1 bacteriophage origin of replication; arrow indicates direction of (+) strand synthesis
   4807..4911    +  promoter       AmpR promoter: bla
   4912..5772    +  CDS            AmpR: β-lactamase; bla; confers resistance to ampicillin, carbenicillin, and related antibiotics
   5943..6531    +  rep_origin     ori: high-copy-number ColE1/pMB1/pBR322/pUC origin of replication
   6714..6806    +  CDS            lacI (fragment): lac repressor; lacI; The lac repressor binds to the lac operator to inhibit transcription in E. coli. This inhibition can be relieved by adding lactose or isopropyl-β-D-thiogalactopyranoside (IPTG).
   6819..6840    +  protein_bind   CAP binding site: CAP binding activates transcription in the presence of cAMP. E. coli catabolite activator protein
   6855..6885    +  promoter       lac promoter: promoter for the E. coli lac operon
   6893..6909    +  protein_bind   lac operator: The lac repressor binds to the lac operator to inhibit transcription in E. coli. This inhibition can be relieved by adding lactose or isopropyl-β-D-thiogalactopyranoside (IPTG). lac repressor encoded by lacI
   6954..6972    +  promoter       T3 promoter: promoter for bacteriophage T3 RNA polymerase
>Addgene plasmid #50717 | pCAG-EGxxFP-Cetn1 | depositor full sequence | sequence record 75952 | pCAG-EGxxFP-Cetn1 sequence 6984 bps
GAGCTCATCGATCTCGACATTGATTATTGACTAGTTATTAATAGTAATCAATTACGGGGTCATTAGTTCA
TAGCCCATATATGGAGTTCCGCGTTACATAACTTACGGTAAATGGCCCGCCTGGCTGACCGCCCAACGAC
CCCCGCCCATTGACGTCAATAATGACGTATGTTCCCATAGTAACGCCAATAGGGACTTTCCATTGACGTC
AATGGGTGGACTATTTACGGTAAACTGCCCACTTGGCAGTACATCAAGTGTATCATATGCCAAGTACGCC
CCCTATTGACGTCAATGACGGTAAATGGCCCGCCTGGCATTATGCCCAGTACATGACCTTATGGGACTTT
CCTACTTGGCAGTACATCTACGTATTAGTCATCGCTATTACCATGGGTCGAGGTGAGCCCCACGTTCTGC
TTCACTCTCCCCATCTCCCCCCCCTCCCCACCCCCAATTTTGTATTTATTTATTTTTTAATTATTTTGTG
CAGCGATGGGGGCGGGGGGGGGGGGGGCGCGCGCCAGGCGGGGCGGGGCGGGGCGAGGGGCGGGGCGGGG
CGAGGCGGAGAGGTGCGGCGGCAGCCAATCAGAGCGGCGCGCTCCGAAAGTTTCCTTTTATGGCGAGGCG
GCGGCGGCGGCGGCCCTATAAAAAGCGAAGCGCGCGGCGGGCGGGAGTCGCTGCGTTGCCTTCGCCCCGT
GCCCCGCTCCGCGCCGCCTCGCGCCGCCCGCCCCGGCTCTGACTGACCGCGTTACTCCCACAGGTGAGCG
GGCGGGACGGCCCTTCTCCTCCGGGCTGTAATTAGCGCTTGGTTTAATGACGGCTCGTTTCTTTTCTGTG
GCTGCGTGAAAGCCTTAAAGGGCTCCGGGAGGGCCCTTTGTGCGGGGGGGAGCGGCTCGGGGGGTGCGTG
CGTGTGTGTGTGCGTGGGGAGCGCCGCGTGCGGCCCGCGCTGCCCGGCGGCTGTGAGCGCTGCGGGCGCG
GCGCGGGGCTTTGTGCGCTCCGCGTGTGCGCGAGGGGAGCGCGGCCGGGGGCGGTGCCCCGCGGTGCGGG
GGGGCTGCGAGGGGAACAAAGGCTGCGTGCGGGGTGTGTGCGTGGGGGGGTGAGCAGGGGGTGTGGGCGC
GGCGGTCGGGCTGTAACCCCCCCCTGCACCCCCCTCCCCGAGTTGCTGAGCACGGCCCGGCTTCGGGTGC
GGGGCTCCGTGCGGGGCGTGGCGCGGGGCTCGCCGTGCCGGGCGGGGGGTGGCGGCAGGTGGGGGTGCCG
GGCGGGGCGGGGCCGCCTCGGGCCGGGGAGGGCTCGGGGGAGGGGCGCGGCGGCCCCGGAGCGCCGGCGG
CTGTCGAGGCGCGGCGAGCCGCAGCCATTGCCTTTTATGGTAATCGTGCGAGAGGGCGCAGGGACTTCCT
TTGTCCCAAATCTGGCGGAGCCGAAATCTGGGAGGCGCCGCCGCACCCCCTCTAGCGGGCGCGGGCGAAG
CGGTGCGGCGCCGGCAGGAAGGAAATGGGCGGGGAGGGCCTTCGTGCGTCGCCGCGCCGCCGTCCCCTTC
TCCATCTCCAGCCTCGGGGCTGCCGCAGGGGGACGGCTGCCTTCGGGGGGGACGGGGCAGGGCGGGGTTC
GGCTTCTGGCGTGTGACCGGCGGCTCTAGCCTCTGCTAACCATGTTCATGCCTTCTTCTTTTTCCTACAG
CTCCTGGGCAACGTGCTGGTTATTGTGCTGTCTCATCATTTTGGCAAATCTAGAGCCGCCATGGTGAGCA
AGGGCGAGGAGCTGTTCACCGGGGTGGTGCCCATCCTGGTCGAGCTGGACGGCGACGTAAACGGCCACAA
GTTCAGCGTGTCCGGCGAGGGCGAGGGCGATGCCACCTACGGCAAGCTGACCCTGAAGTTCATCTGCACC
ACCGGCAAGCTGCCCGTGCCCTGGCCCACCCTCGTGACCACCCTGACCTACGGCGTGCAGTGCTTCAGCC
GCTACCCCGACCACATGAAGCAGCACGACTTCTTCAAGTCCGCCATGCCCGAAGGCTACGTCCAGGAGCG
CACCATCTTCTTCAAGGACGACGGCAACTACAAGACCCGCGCCGAGGTGAAGTTCGAGGGCGACACCCTG
GTGAACCGCATCGAGCTGAAGGGCATCGACTTCAAGGAGGACGGCAACATCCTGGGGCACAAGCTGGAGT
ACAACTACAACAGCCACAACGTCTATATCATGGCCGACAAGCAGAAGAACGGCATCAAGGTGAACTTCAA
GATCCGCCACAACATCGAGGACGGCAGCGTGCAGCTCGCCGACCACTACCAGCAGAACACCCCCATCGGC
GACGGCCCCGTGCTGCTGCCCGACAACCACTGAGGATCCAGTCACTTAATAAAGGTTGGTCTTTTTCATG
ATCTTAAGAAACTCTTCCTCGTTCACTTCTCCGTCGCCATCACGATCAGCTTCATCAATCATTTCCTGCA
GCTCCTCGTCTGTGAGGCTTTCCCCCAGCTCATTGGCCACACGCTTGAGGTTTTTGAATGAAATTTTCCC
AGTTTCGTCGTCATCAAACAACCTGAAAGCCTTCAGGATTTCCTCTTTGGTATCTTTCTCGGCCATCTTC
TGAGTCATCACAGCCAAGAAGTCATTGAAGCTGATCTTTCCTGTGGCCTCTTTGTCTACTTCTGAAATCA
TTTTCTTCATCTCTTCCTTCCTGGGTTCAAAGCCAAGTGCTCTCATGGCCACCTTCAGCTCCTTCACATC
GATGGTCCCGCTCCCATCAGAATCGAAGAGGTCAAAGGCTTCCCGAACTTCTTGCTTTTGATCTTCGGTG
AGTTCAGGCTTAGGACCCACCTTTCTCTTGTAGCTGGTAGAGGCAACGTTTGACTTCCTGAAGGTGGACG
CCATCCTCCACAACAGTTGGGATCTTAACGGTGCCCTGACATCGCACGTGTGTGAGGTGCCCTGCTAGTG
CGCCTGCGCCAGCCCCTATGCGCCTGCAGAATTCGATATCGGCAAGCTGACCCTGAAGTTCATCTGCACC
ACCGGCAAGCTGCCCGTGCCCTGGCCCACCCTCGTGACCACCCTGACCTACGGCGTGCAGTGCTTCAGCC
GCTACCCCGACCACATGAAGCAGCACGACTTCTTCAAGTCCGCCATGCCCGAAGGCTACGTCCAGGAGCG
CACCATCTTCTTCAAGGACGACGGCAACTACAAGACCCGCGCCGAGGTGAAGTTCGAGGGCGACACCCTG
GTGAACCGCATCGAGCTGAAGGGCATCGACTTCAAGGAGGACGGCAACATCCTGGGGCACAAGCTGGAGT
ACAACTACAACAGCCACAACGTCTATATCATGGCCGACAAGCAGAAGAACGGCATCAAGGTGAACTTCAA
GATCCGCCACAACATCGAGGACGGCAGCGTGCAGCTCGCCGACCACTACCAGCAGAACACCCCCATCGGC
GACGGCCCCGTGCTGCTGCCCGACAACCACTACCTGAGCACCCAGTCCGCCCTGAGCAAAGACCCCAACG
AGAAGCGCGATCACATGGTCCTGCTGGAGTTCGTGACCGCCGCCGGGATCACTCTCGGCATGGACGAGCT
GTACAAGTAACTCGAGACTCCTCAGGTGCAGGCTGCCTATCAGAAGGTGGTGGCTGGTGTGGCCAATGCC
CTGGCTCACAAATACCACTGAGATCTTTTTCCCTCTGCCAAAAATTATGGGGACATCATGAAGCCCCTTG
AGCATCTGACTTCTGGCTAATAAAGGAAATTTATTTTCATTGCAATAGTGTGTTGGAATTTTTTGTGTCT
CTCACTCGGAAGGACATATGGGAGGGCAAATCATTTAAAACATCAGAATGAGTATTTGGTTTAGAGTTTG
GCAACATATGCCCATATGCTGGCTGCCATGAACAAAGGTTGGCTATAAAGAGGTCATCAGTATATGAAAC
AGCCCCCTGCTGTCCATTCCTTATTCCATAGAAAAGCCTTGACTTGAGGTTAGATTTTTTTTATATTTTG
TTTTGTGTTATTTTTTTCTTTAACATCCCTAAAATTTTCCTTACATGTTTTACTAGCCAGATTTTTCCTC
CTCTCCTGACTACTCCCAGTCATAGCTGTCCCTCTTCTCTTATGAAGATCCCTCGACTTAATTAAGGTAC
CCAATTCGCCCTATAGTGAGTCGTATTACGCGCGCTCACTGGCCGTCGTTTTACAACGTCGTGACTGGGA
AAACCCTGGCGTTACCCAACTTAATCGCCTTGCAGCACATCCCCCTTTCGCCAGCTGGCGTAATAGCGAA
GAGGCCCGCACCGATCGCCCTTCCCAACAGTTGCGCAGCCTGAATGGCGAATGGG
[124 nt withheld, positions 4326-4449]
C
[91 nt withheld, positions 4451-4541]
A
[49 nt withheld, positions 4543-4591]
CCTTTGACGTTGGAGTCCACGTTCTTT
[37 nt withheld, positions 4619-4655]
ACCCTATCTCGGTCTATTCTTTTGATTTATAAGGGATTTTGCCGATTTCGGCCTATTGGTTAAAAAATGA
GCTGATTTAACAAAAATTTAACGCGAATTTTAACAAAATATTAACGCTTACAATTTAGGTGGCACTTTTC
GGGGAAATGTGCGCGGAACCCCTATTTGTTTATTTTTCTAAATACATTCAAATATGTATCCGCTCATGAG
ACAATAACCCTGATAAATGCTTCAATAATATTGAAAAAGGAAGAGTATGAGTATTCAACATTTCCGTGTC
GCCCTTATTCCCTTTTTTGCGGCATTTTGCCTTCCTGTTTTTGCTCACCCAGAAACGCTGGTGAAAGTAA
AAGATGCTGAAGATCAGTTGGGTGCACGAGTGGGTTACATCGAACTGGATCTCAACAGCGGTAAGATCCT
TGAGAGTTTTCGCCCCGAAGAACGTTTTCCAATGATGAGCACTTTTAAAGTTCTGCTATGTGGCGCGGTA
TTATCCCGTATTGACGCCGGGCAAGAGCAACTCGGTCGCCGCATACACTATTCTCAGAATGACTTGGTTG
AGTACTCACCAGTCACAGAAAAGCATCTTACGGATGGCATGACAGTAAGAGAATTATGCAGTGCTGCCAT
AACCATGAGTGATAACACTGCGGCCAACTTACTTCTGACAACGATCGGAGGACCGAAGGAGCTAACCGCT
TTTTTGCACAACATGGGGGATCATGTAACTCGCCTTGATCGTTGGGAACCGGAGCTGAATGAAGCCATAC
CAAACGACGAGCGTGACACCACGATGCCTGTAGCAATGGCAACAACGTTGCGCAAACTATTAACTGGCGA
ACTACTTACTCTAGCTTCCCGGCAACAATTAATAGACTGGATGGAGGCGGATAAAGTTGCAGGACCACTT
CTGCGCTCGGCCCTTCCGGCTGGCTGGTTTATTGCTGATAAATCTGGAGCCGGTGAGCGTGGGTCTCGCG
GTATCATTGCAGCACTGGGGCCAGATGGTAAGCCCTCCCGTATCGTAGTTATCTACACGACGGGGAGTCA
GGCAACTATGGATGAACGAAATAGACAGATCGCTGAGATAGGTGCCTCACTGATTAAGCATTGGTAACTG
TCAGACCAAGTTTACTCATATATACTTTAGATTGATTTAAAACTTCATTTTTAATTTAAAAGGATCTAGG
TGAAGATCCTTTTTGATAATCTCATGACCAAAATCCCTTAACGTGAGTTTTCGTTCCACTGAGCGTCAGA
CCCCGTAGAAAAGATCAAAGGATCTTCTTGAGATCCTTTTTTTCTGCGCGTAATCTGCTGCTTGCAAACA
AAAAAACCACCGCTACCAGCGGTGGTTTGTTTGCCGGATCAAGAGCTACCAACTCTTTTTCCGAAGGTAA
CTGGCTTCAGCAGAGCGCAGATACCAAATACTGTCCTTCTAGTGTAGCCGTAGTTAGGCCACCACTTCAA
GAACTCTGTAGCACCGCCTACATACCTCGCTCTGCTAATCCTGTTACCAGTGGCTGCTGCCAGTGGCGAT
AAGTCGTGTCTTACCGGGTTGGACTCAAGACGATAGTTACCGGATAAGGCGCAGCGGTCGGGCTGAACGG
GGGGTTCGTGCACACAGCCCAGCTTGGAGCGAACGACCTACACCGAACTGAGATACCTACAGCGTGAGCT
ATGAGAAAGCGCCACGCTTCCCGAAGGGAGAAAGGCGGACAGGTATCCGGTAAGCGGCAGGGTCGGAACA
GGAGAGCGCACGAGGGAGCTTCCAGGGGGAAACGCCTGGTATCTTTATAGTCCTGTCGGGTTTCGCCACC
TCTGACTTGAGCGTCGATTTTTGTGATGCTCGTCAGGGGGGCGGAGCCTATGGAAAAACGCCAGCAACGC
GGCCTTTTTACGGTTCCTGGCCTTTTGCTGGCCTTTTGCTCACATGTTCTTTCCTGCGTTATCCCCTGAT
TCTGTGGATAACCGTATTACCGCCTTTGAGTGAGCTGATACCGCTCGCCGCAGCCGAACGACCGAGCGCA
GCGAGTCAGTGAGCGAGGAAGCGGAAGAGCGCCCAATACGCAAACCGCCTCTCCCCGCGCGTTGGCCGAT
TCATTAATGCAGCTGGCACGACAGGTTTCCCGACTGGAAAGCGGGCAGTGAGCGCAACGCAATTAATGTG
AGTTAGCTCACTCATTAGGCACCCCAGGCTTTACACTTTATGCTTCCGGCTCGTATGTTGTGTGGAATTG
TGAGCGGATAACAATTTCACACAGGAAACAGCTATGACCATGATTACGCCAAGCGCGCAATTAACCCTCA
CTAAAGGGAACAAAAGCTG
