>Addgene plasmid #50717 | pCAG-EGxxFP-Cetn1 | addgene partial sequence | sequence record 78583 | pRRL-Fwd 5'-gctaaccatgttcatgccttc-3'
GCAACGTGCTGGTTATTGTGCTGTCTCATCATTTTGGCAAATCTAGAGCCGCCATGGTGAGCAAGGGCGA
GGAGCTGTTCACCGGGGTGGTGCCCATCCTGGTCGAGCTGGACGGCGACGTAAACGGCCACAAGTTCAGC
GTGTCCGGCGAGGGCGAGGGCGATGCCACCTACGGCAAGCTGACCCTGAAGTTCATCTGCACCACCGGCA
AGCTGCCCGTGCCCTGGCCCACCCTCGTGACCACCCTGACCTACGGCGTGCAGTGCTTCAGCCGCTACCC
CGACCACATGAAGCAGCACGACTTCTTCAAGTCCGCCATGCCCGAAGGCTACGTCCAGGAGCGCACCATC
TTCTTCAAGGACGACGGCAACTACAAGACCCGCGCCGAGGTGAAGTTCGAGGGCGACACCCTGGTGAACC
GCATCGAGCTGAAGGGCATCGACTTCAAGGAGGACGGCAACATCCTGGGGCACAAGCTGGAGTACAACTA
CAACAGCCACAACGTCTATATCATGGCCGACAAGCAGAAGAACGGCATCAAGGTGAACTTCAAGATCCGC
CACAACATCGAGGACGGCAGCGTGCAGCTCGCCGACCACTACCAGCAGAACACCCCCATCGGCGACGGCC
CCGTGCTGCTGCCCGACAACCACTGAGGATCCAGTCACTTAATAAAGGTTGGTCTTTTTCATGATCTTAA
GAAACTCTTCCTCGTTCACTTCTCCGTCGCCATCACGATCAGCTTCATCAATCATTTCCTGCAGCTCCTC
GTCTGTGAGGCTTTCCCCCAGCTCATTGGCCACACGCTTGAGGTTTTTGAATGAAATTTTCCCAGTTTCG
TCGTCATCAAACAACCTGAAAGCCTTCAGGATTTCCTCTTTGGTATCTTTCTCGGCCATCTTCTGAGTCA
TCACAGCCAAGAAGTCATTGAAGCTGATCTTTCCTGTGGCCTCTTTGTCTACTTCTGAAATCATTTTCTT
CATCTCTTCCTTCCTGGGTTCAAAGCCAAGTGCTCTCATGGCCACCTTCAGCTCCTTC
