>Addgene plasmid #50717 | pCAG-EGxxFP-Cetn1 | addgene partial sequence | sequence record 78584 | EXFP-internal-R 5'-GAACTCCAGCAGGACCATGT-3'
TTGCTCAGGGCGGACTGGGTGCTCAGGTAGTGGTTGTCGGGCAGCAGCACGGGGCCGTCGCCGATGGGGG
TGTTCTGCTGGTAGTGGTCGGCGAGCTGCACGCTGCCGTCCTCGATGTTGTGGCGGATCTTGAAGTTCAC
CTTGATGCCGTTCTTCTGCTTGTCGGCCATGATATAGACGTTGTGGCTGTTGTAGTTGTACTCCAGCTTG
TGCCCCAGGATGTTGCCGTCCTCCTTGAAGTCGATGCCCTTCAGCTCGATGCGGTTCACCAGGGTGTCGC
CCTCGAACTTCACCTCGGCGCGGGTCTTGTAGTTGCCGTCGTCCTTGAAGAAGATGGTGCGCTCCTGGAC
GTAGCCTTCGGGCATGGCGGACTTGAAGAAGTCGTGCTGCTTCATGTGGTCGGGGTAGCGGCTGAAGCAC
TGCACGCCGTAGGTCAGGGTGGTCACGAGGGTGGGCCAGGGCACGGGCAGCTTGCCGGTGGTGCAGATGA
ACTTCAGGGTCAGCTTGCCGATATCGAATTCTGCAGGCGCATAGGGGCTGGCGCAGGCGCACTAGCAGGG
CACCTCACACACGTGCGATGTCAGGGCACCGTTAAGATCCCAACTGTTGTGGAGGATGGCGTCCACCTTC
AGGAAGTCAAACGTTGCCTCTACCAGCTACAAGAGAAAGGTGGGTCCTAAGCCTGAACTCACCGAAGATC
AAAAGCAAGAAGTTCGGGAAGCCTTTGACCTCTTCGATTCTGATGGGAGCGGGACCATCGATGTGAAGGA
GCTGAAGGTGGCCATGAGAGCACTTGGCTTTGAACCCAGGAAGGAAGAGATGAAGAAAATGATTTCAGAA
GTAGACAAAGAGGCCACAGGAAAGATCAGCTTCAATGACTTCTTGGCTGTGATGACTCAGAAGATGGCCG
AGAAAGATACCAAAGAGGAAATCCTGAAGGCTTTCAGGTTGTTTGATGACGACGAAACTGGGAAAATTTC
ATTCAAAAACCTCAAGCGTGTGGCCAATGAGCTGGGGGAAAGCCTCACAGACGAGGAGCTGCAGGAAATG
ATTGATGAAGCTGATCGTGATGGCGA
