>Addgene plasmid #50717 | pCAG-EGxxFP-Cetn1 | addgene partial sequence | sequence record 140702 | Bglob-pA-R 5'-ttttggcagagggaaaaaga-3'
TGAGCCAGGGCATTGGCCACACCAGCCACCACCTTCTGATAGGCAGCCTGCACCTGAGGAGTCTCGAGTT
ACTTGTACAGCTCGTCCATGCCGAGAGTGATCCCGGCGGCGGTCACGAACTCCAGCAGGACCATGTGATC
GCGCTTCTCGTTGGGGTCTTTGCTCAGGGCGGACTGGGTGCTCAGGTAGTGGTTGTCGGGCAGCAGCACG
GGGCCGTCGCCGATGGGGGTGTTCTGCTGGTAGTGGTCGGCGAGCTGCACGCTGCCGTCCTCGATGTTGT
GGCGGATCTTGAAGTTCACCTTGATGCCGTTCTTCTGCTTGTCGGCCATGATATAGACGTTGTGGCTGTT
GTAGTTGTACTCCAGCTTGTGCCCCAGGATGTTGCCGTCCTCCTTGAAGTCGATGCCCTTCAGCTCGATG
CGGTTCACCAGGGTGTCGCCCTCGAACTTCACCTCGGCGCGGGTCTTGTAGTTGCCGTCGTCCTTGAAGA
AGATGGTGCGCTCCTGGACGTAGCCTTCGGGCATGGCGGACTTGAAGAAGTCGTGCTGCTTCATGTGGTC
GGGGTAGCGGCTGAAGCACTGCACGCCGTAGGTCAGGGTGGTCACGAGGGTGGGCCAGGGCACGGGCAGC
TTGCCGGTGGTGCAGATGAACTTCAGGGTCAGCTTGCCGATATCGAATTCTGCAGGCGCATAGGGGCTGG
CGCAGGCGCACTAGCAGGGCACCTCACACACGTGCGATGTCAGGGCACCGTTAAGATCCCAACTGTTGTG
GAGGATGGCGTCCACCTTCAGGAAGTCAAACGTTGCCTCTACCAGCTACAAGAGAAAGGTGGGTCCTAAG
CCTGAACTCACCGAAGATCAAAAGCAAGAAGTTCGGGAAGCCTTTGACCTCTTCGATTCTGATGGGAGCG
GGACCATCGATGTGAAGGAGCTGAAGGTGGCCATGAGAGCACTTGGCTTTGAACCCAGGAAGGAAGAGAT
GAAGAAAATGATTTCAGAAGTAGACAA
