>Addgene plasmid #50717 | pCAG-EGxxFP-Cetn1 | addgene partial sequence | sequence record 140704 | pLEXmLIC-Fwd 5'-TAGAGCCTCTGCTAACCATGTTCATGCC-3'
GCTCCTGGGCAACGTGCTGGTTATTGTGCTGTCTCATCATTTTGGCAAATCTAGAGCCGCCATGGTGAGC
AAGGGCGAGGAGCTGTTCACCGGGGTGGTGCCCATCCTGGTCGAGCTGGACGGCGACGTAAACGGCCACA
AGTTCAGCGTGTCCGGCGAGGGCGAGGGCGATGCCACCTACGGCAAGCTGACCCTGAAGTTCATCTGCAC
CACCGGCAAGCTGCCCGTGCCCTGGCCCACCCTCGTGACCACCCTGACCTACGGCGTGCAGTGCTTCAGC
CGCTACCCCGACCACATGAAGCAGCACGACTTCTTCAAGTCCGCCATGCCCGAAGGCTACGTCCAGGAGC
GCACCATCTTCTTCAAGGACGACGGCAACTACAAGACCCGCGCCGAGGTGAAGTTCGAGGGCGACACCCT
GGTGAACCGCATCGAGCTGAAGGGCATCGACTTCAAGGAGGACGGCAACATCCTGGGGCACAAGCTGGAG
TACAACTACAACAGCCACAACGTCTATATCATGGCCGACAAGCAGAAGAACGGCATCAAGGTGAACTTCA
AGATCCGCCACAACATCGAGGACGGCAGCGTGCAGCTCGCCGACCACTACCAGCAGAACACCCCCATCGG
CGACGGCCCCGTGCTGCTGCCCGACAACCACTGAGGATCCAGTCACTTAATAAAGGTTGGTCTTTTTCAT
GATCTTAAGAAACTCTTCCTCGTTCACTTCTCCGTCGCCATCACGATCAGCTTCATCAATCATTTCCTGC
AGCTCCTCGTCTGTGAGGCTTTCCCCCAGCTCATTGGCCACACGCTTGAGGTTTTTGAATGAAATTTTCC
CAGTTTCGTCGTCATCAAACAACCTGAAAGCCTTCAGGATTTCCTCTTTGGTATCTTTCTCGGCCATCTT
CTGAGTCATCACAGCCAAGAAGTCATTGAAGCTGATCTTTCCTGTGGCCTCTTTGTCTACTTCTGAAATC
ATTTTCTTCATCTCTTCCTTCCTGGGTTCAAA
